>Addgene plasmid #196450 | AncBird | addgene full sequence | sequence record 393010 | Addgene NGS Result
TTCTCTGTCACAGAATGAAAATTTTTCTGTCATCTCTTCGTTATTAATGTTTGTAATTGACTGAATATCA
ACGCTTATTTGCAGCCTGAATGGCGAATGGG
[124 nt withheld, positions 102-225]
C
[91 nt withheld, positions 227-317]
A
[49 nt withheld, positions 319-367]
CCTTTGACGTTGGAGTCCACGTTCTT
[37 nt withheld, positions 394-430]
ACCCTATCTCGGTCTATTCTTTTGATTTATAAGGGATTTTGCCGATTTCGGCCTATTGGTTAAAAAATGA
GCTGATTTAACAAAAATTTAACGCGAATTTTAACAAAATATTAACGCTTACAATTTAGGTGGCACTTTTC
GGGGAAATGTGCGCGGAACCCCTATTTGTTTATTTTTCTAAATACATTCAAATATGTATCCGCTCATGAG
ACAATAACCCTGATAAATGCTTCAATAATATTGAAAAAGGAAGAGTATGAGTATTCAACATTTCCGTGTC
GCCCTTATTCCCTTTTTTGCGGCATTTTGCCTTCCTGTTTTTGCTCACCCAGAAACGCTGGTGAAAGTAA
AAGATGCTGAAGATCAGTTGGGTGCACGAGTGGGTTACATCGAACTGGATCTCAACAGCGGTAAGATCCT
TGAGAGTTTTCGCCCCGAAGAACGTTTTCCAATGATGAGCACTTTTAAAGTTCTGCTATGTGGCGCGGTA
TTATCCCGTATTGACGCCGGGCAAGAGCAACTCGGTCGCCGCATACACTATTCTCAGAATGACTTGGTTG
AGTACTCACCAGTCACAGAAAAGCATCTTACGGATGGCATGACAGTAAGAGAATTATGCAGTGCTGCCAT
AACCATGAGTGATAACACTGCGGCCAACTTACTTCTGACAACGATCGGAGGACCGAAGGAGCTAACCGCT
TTTTTGCACAACATGGGGGATCATGTAACTCGCCTTGATCGTTGGGAACCGGAGCTGAATGAAGCCATAC
CAAACGACGAGCGTGACACCACGATGCCTGTAGCAATGGCAACAACGTTGCGCAAACTATTAACTGGCGA
ACTACTTACTCTAGCTTCCCGGCAACAATTAATAGACTGGATGGAGGCGGATAAAGTTGCAGGACCACTT
CTGCGCTCGGCCCTTCCGGCTGGCTGGTTTATTGCTGATAAATCTGGAGCCGGTGAGCGTGGGTCTCGCG
GTATCATTGCAGCACTGGGGCCAGATGGTAAGCCCTCCCGTATCGTAGTTATCTACACGACGGGGAGTCA
GGCAACTATGGATGAACGAAATAGACAGATCGCTGAGATAGGTGCCTCACTGATTAAGCATTGGTAACTG
TCAGACCAAGTTTACTCATATATACTTTAGATTGATTTAAAACTTCATTTTTAATTTAAAAGGATCTAGG
TGAAGATCCTTTTTGATAATCTCATGACCAAAATCCCTTAACGTGAGTTTTCGTTCCACTGAGCGTCAGA
CCCCGTAGAAAAGATCAAAGGATCTTCTTGAGATCCTTTTTTTCTGCGCGTAATCTGCTGCTTGCAAACA
AAAAAACCACCGCTACCAGCGGTGGTTTGTTTGCCGGATCAAGAGCTACCAACTCTTTTTCCGAAGGTAA
CTGGCTTCAGCAGAGCGCAGATACCAAATACTGTTCTTCTAGTGTAGCCGTAGTTAGGCCACCACTTCAA
GAACTCTGTAGCACCGCCTACATACCTCGCTCTGCTAATCCTGTTACCAGTGGCTGCTGCCAGTGGCGAT
AAGTCGTGTCTTACCGGGTTGGACTCAAGACGATAGTTACCGGATAAGGCGCAGCGGTCGGGCTGAACGG
GGGGTTCGTGCACACAGCCCAGCTTGGAGCGAACGACCTACACCGAACTGAGATACCTACAGCGTGAGCT
ATGAGAAAGCGCCACGCTTCCCGAAGGGAGAAAGGCGGACAGGTATCCGGTAAGCGGCAGGGTCGGAACA
GGAGAGCGCACGAGGGAGCTTCCAGGGGGAAACGCCTGGTATCTTTATAGTCCTGTCGGGTTTCGCCACC
TCTGACTTGAGCGTCGATTTTTGTGATGCTCGTCAGGGGGGCGGAGCCTATGGAAAAACGCCAGCAACGC
GGCCTTTTTACGGTTCCTGGCCTTTTGCTGGCCTTTTGCTCACATGTTCTTTCCTGCGTTATCCCCTGAT
TCTGTGGATAACCGTATTACCGCCTTTGAGTGAGCTGATACCGCTCGCCGCAGCCGAACGACCGAGCGCA
GCGAGTCAGTGAGCGAGGAAGCGGAAGAGCGCCTGATGCGGTATTTTCTCCTTACGCATCTGTGCGGTAT
TTCACACCGCATAGACCAGCCGCGTAACCTGGCAAAATCGGTTACGGTTGAGTAATAAATGGATGCCCTG
CGTAAGCGGGTGTGGGCGGACAATAAAGTCTTAAACTGAACAAAATAGATCTAAACTATGACAATAAAGT
CTTAAACTAGACAGAATAGTTGTAAACTGAAATCAGTCCAGTTATGCTGTGAAAAAGCATACTGGACTTT
TGTTATGGCTAAAGCAAACTCTTCATTTTCTGAAGTGCAAATTGCCCGTCGTATTAAAGAGGGGCGTGGC
CAAGGGCATGGTAAAGACTATATTCGCGGCGTTGTGACAATTTACCGAACAACTCCGCGGCCGGGAAGCC
GATCTCGGCTTGAACGAATTGTTAGGTGGCGGTACTTGGGTCGATATCAAAGTGCATCACTTCTTCCCGT
ATGCCCAACTTTGTATAGAGAGCCACTGCGGGATCGTCACCGTAATCTGCTTGCACGTAGATCACATAAG
CACCAAGCGCGTTGGCCTCATGCTTGAGGAGATTGATGAGCGCGGTGGCAATGCCCTGCCTCCGGTGCTC
GCCGGAGACTGCGAGATCATAGATATAGATCTCACTACGCGGCTGCTCAAACTTGGGCAGAACGTAAGCC
GCGAGAGCGCCAACAACCGCTTCTTGGTCGAAGGCAGCAAGCGCGATGAATGTCTTACTACGGAGCAAGT
TCCCGAGGTAATCGGAGTCCGGCTGATGTTGGGAGTAGGTGGCTACGTCTCCGAACTCACGACCGAAAAG
ATCAAGAGCAGCCCGCATGGATTTGACTTGGTCAGGGCCGAGCCTACATGTGCGAATGATGCCCATACTT
GAGCCACCTAACTTTGTTTTAGGGCGACTGCCCTGCTGCGTAACATCGTTGCTGCTGCGTAACATCGTTG
CTGCTCCATAACATCAAACATCGACCCACGGCGTAACGCGCTTGCTGCTTGGATGCCCGAGGCATAGACT
GTACAAAAAAACAGTCATAACAAGCCATGAAAACCGCCACTGCGCCGTTACCACCGCTGCGTTCGGTCAA
GGTTCTGGACCAGTTGCGTGAGCGCATACGCTACTTGCATTACAGTTTACGAACCGAACAGGCTTATGTC
AACTGGGTTCGTGCCTTCATCCGTTTCCACGGTGTGCGTCACCCGGCAACCTTGGGCAGCAGCGAAGTCG
AGGCATTTCTGTCCTGGCTGGCGAACGAGCGCAAGGTTTCGGTCTCCACGCATCGTCAGGCATTGGCGGC
CTTGCTGTTCTTCTACGGCAAGGTGCTGTGCACGGATCTGCCCTTGCTTCAGGAGATCGGTAGACCTCGG
CCGTCGCGGCGCTTGCCGGTGGTGCTGACCCCGGATGAAGTGGTTCGCATCCTCGGTTTTCTGGAAGGCG
AGCATCGTTTGTTCGCCCAGGACTCTAGCTATAGTTCTAGTGGTTGGCTACGTACCCGTAGTGGCTATGG
CAGGGCTTGCCGCCCCGACGTTGGCTGCGAGCCCTGGGCCTTCACCCGAACTTGGGGGTTGGGGTGGGGA
AAAGGAAGAAACGCGGGCGTATTGGTCCCAATGGGGTCTCGGTGGGGTATCGACAGAGTGCCAGCCCTGG
GACCGAACCCCGCGTTTATGAACAAACGACCCAACACCCGTGCGTTTTATTCTGTCTTTTTATTGCCGTC
ATAGCGCGGGTTCCTTCCGGTATTGTCTCCTTCCGTGTTTCAGTTAGCCTCCCCCATCTCCCGGTACCTT
AGGAGGACTTGATATCGAACTTGATGTCGAAACGGCCCTGGAAACGGTCCTTGTCGGAGTACTGGATGTT
CTGGCCGTAGGCCTTGCACTCGACACGCACTTCCATGTCGTAGGTCAGGTTGGTGAACTGCACAGCCACC
AGAGGTTGCAGGTAACGGGGCTGCAGCAGCTTTCCGTAGTAAGGGTAGTACTGCAGAGCGAAACCAGGGT
AACCGCCCATGCCGTAGTACTCGACGGTGCCGATCTTGTCAGCGTCCTCTTCACGCTTAGCGGTGCAGTG
CACGGGGATCAAGTAGGGGTTGTACTTAGCCATCACTTCAGGAGGCAGGGACTCGTTCACGGGAGCCTTG
GGCTTGAAACCGATGATACGGTTCAGCTTGACCAGGATGCAAGGCTTGCCGTCACGGTAACCGAAGGTGG
GGTCGTTGATACCGGAGCAGTTCTCGAGCCACTCGCGCTTGAACTTGCAGACTTTCTTCTGGCCCTGAGC
GTCGTTGTAGGGACCACGCTCTTTGTAGTCGGTGGGGATGTCGCCGCAGTCCTGGAAGATGATGTTCTCG
GTCTGCTGGTCAGCGGAGTAGTCCTTCAGGAACTTCTCGAGGTTCTTCACGTAGGGCTCGTAGGACTTGG
GGTCAGAAGCGGTGAAGGAGATCTCGGTCTTTTGCACCTGAGGCACTTGGGTCAGTCCAGGAGGAGCCAC
ACGGTCTTGGTACTTGGGCTCGAACTCGGACACGGTCAGCAGCATCACTTGGATGGTGCCGATGAAGATA
CCAGCCAGGCAACCGTAGAAGATCACGTAGAACAGCAGGATCTTGAACCAGGAACCACCGGTACGACCCA
GCAGCTCTTTCTTCTCGGAGTTCCAGATGAACTTCTTCCAGTTGCCGTCGCCGTCTTTAGCCTTGCCACG
AGCCATGATCAAGTCTTCGTCGAGTGATTGTAAATAAAATGTAATTTACAGTATAGTATTTTAATTAATA
TACAAATGATTTGATAATAATTCTTATTTAACTATAATATATTGTGTTGGGTTGAATTAAAGGTCCGTAT
ACTCCGGAATATTAATAGATCATGGAGATAATTAAAATGATAACCATCTCGCAAATAAATAAGTATTTTA
CTGTTTTCGTAACAGTTTTGTAATAAAAAAACCTATAAATATTCCGGATTATTCATACCGTCCCACCATC
GGGCGCGGATCCATGGGCAAAGGTGCTGGTCGTGATAAGTACGAGCCCACCGCTACCTCTGAGCACGGTG
CTAAGAAGAAGAAAAAGGGCAAGAAAGAAAAAGAACGCGACATGGACGAGCTGAAGAAAGAAGTCTCCAT
GGACGACCACAAGCTGTCCCTCGACGAGCTGCACCGTAAATACGGCACCGACCTGTCTCGTGGACTGACC
CCTGCTCGTGCTGCTGAAATCTTGGCTCGTGACGGTCCCAACGCTCTGACCCCTCCTCCTACTACTCCCG
AATGGGTCAAGTTCTGCCGTCAGCTGTTCGGTGGTTTCTCCCTGCTGCTGTGGATCGGTGCTGTCCTGTG
CTTCCTGGCTTACGGTATCCAGGCTGCTATGGAAGAGGAACCCAACAACGACAACCTGTACCTGGGTGTC
GTGCTGGCTGCTGTCGTGATTATTACCGGTTGCTTCAGCTACTACCAAGAGGCCAAGTCCTCCAAGATCA
TGGAATCCTTCAAGAACATGGTGCCCCAGCAGGCTCTGGTCATCCGTAACGGCGAGAAGCTGTCCATCAA
CGCTGAGGGTGTCGTTGTGGGCGACCTGGTGGAAGTGAAAGGTGGCGATCGTATCCCCGCTGACCTGCGT
ATCATCTCCGCTCACGGTTGCAAGGTGGACAACTCATCTCTGACCGGCGAGTCCGAGCCTCAGACTCGTT
CTCCTGACTTTACCAACGAGAACCCTCTGGAAACCCGCAATATCGCTTTCTTCTCCACCAACTGCGTCGA
GGGTACTGCTCGCGGTGTCGTGATCAACACTGGCGACCGTACTGTGATGGGTCGTATCGCTTCCCTGGCT
TCCGGACTGGAAGGTGGCAAGACCCCTATCGCTACCGAGATCGAGCACTTCATCCACATCATTACCGGTG
TCGCCGTGTTCCTGGGCGTGTCCTTCTTCATCCTGTCTCTGATCCTCGAGTACACCTGGCTCGAGGCTGT
GATCTTCCTGATCGGTATCATCGTGGCTAACGTGCCCGAGGGACTGCTGGCTACTGTGACTGTGTGCCTG
ACTCTGACCGCTAAGCGTATGGCTCGCAAGAACTGCCTGGTCAAGAACCTGGAAGCTGTGGAAACCCTGG
GTTCCACCTCCACCATCTGCTCCGACAAGACCGGTACTCTGACCCAGAACCGTATGACCGTGGCTCACAT
GTGGTTCGACAACCAGATCCACGAGGCTGACACCACCGAGAACCAGTCCGGTGCTTCTTTCGACAAGTCC
TCACCTACTTGGAGCGCTCTGTCCCGTGTGGCTGGACTGTGTAACCGTGCTGTGTTCCAGGCTAATCAAG
AGAACGTGCCCATCCTGAAGCGTGCTGTTGCTGGCGACGCTTCCGAATCCGCTCTGCTGAAGTGCATCGA
GCTGTGCTGCGGTTCCGTGAAAGAGATGCGCGAGCGTAACCCCAAGGTGGTCGAGATCCCTTTCAACAGC
ACCAACAAGTACCAGCTGAGCATCCACAAGAACGCTAACCCCTCCGAGTCTCGTTACCTGCTGGTCATGA
AGGGTGCTCCCGAGCGTATCCTGGACCGTTGCTCCTCTATCCTGATCCACGGCAAAGAGCAGCCCCTGGA
CGAGGAAACTAAGGACGCTTTCCAGAACGCTTACCTGGAACTCGGTGGCCTGGGAGAACGTGTGTTGGGA
TTCTGCCACCTCGCTCTGCCCGACGATCAGTTCCCTGAGGGATTCCAGTTCGACACCGACGAAGTGAACT
TCCCCGTGGAAAAGCTGTGCTTCGTGGGCCTGATGTCCATGATCGACCCTCCAAGAGCTGCTGTGCCAGA
CGCTGTTGGAAAGTGCCGTTCCGCTGGTATCAAAGTGATCATGGTCACCGGCGATCACCCCATCACCGCT
AAGGCTATCGCTAAAGGCGTGGGTATCATCAGCGAGGGCAACGAGACTGTCGAGGATATCGCTGCTCGTC
TGAACATCCCTGTCTCTCAAGTGAACCCTCGTGACGCTAAGGCCTGCGTGGTGCACGGTTCTGACCTGAA
GGACATGACCTCCGAGCAGCTGGACGACATCCTGACTCACCACACTGAGATCGTGTTCGCTCGTACATCC
CCTCAGCAAAAGCTGATCATCGTCGAAGGTTGCCAGCGTCAGGGTGCTATCGTGGCTGTTACAGGCGACG
GTGTCAACGACTCCCCTGCTCTGAAAAAGGCTGACATCGGTGTCGCTATGGGTATCGCTGGTTCCGACGT
GTCCAAGCAGGCTGCTGACATGATCCTGCTCGACGACAACTTCGCTTCCATCGTGACCGGCGTGGAAGAG
GGTCGTCTGATCTTCGACAACTTGAAGAAGTCGATCGCTTACACCCTGACCTCTAACATCCCCGAGATCA
CCCCTTTCTTGATCTTCATCATTGCGAACATCCCACTGCCTCTGGGCACCGTGACTATCCTGTGCATCGA
CCTGGGAACCGACATGGTCCCTGCTATCTCCCTCGCTTACGAGCAGGCTGAGTCCGACATCATGAAGCGC
CAGCCTCGTAACCCTAAGACCGACAAGCTGGTCAACGAGAGGCTGATCTCCATGGCCTACGGCCAGATCG
GCATGATCCAAGCTCTCGGTGGCTTCTTCACTTACTTCGTCATCATGGCCGAGAACGGTTTCTGGCCCTC
CTCTCTGTTGGGTATCCGTGTGCAATGGGACGACCGTTGGGTCAACGACGTCGAGGACTCCTACGGTCAA
CAGTGGACCTACGAACAGCGCAAGATCGTCGAGTTCACTTGCCACACTGCTTTCTTCGTGTCCATCGTGG
TGGTGCAGTGGGCTGACCTGATCATCTGCAAGACCCGTCGTAACTCCGTGTTCCAGCAGGGCATGAAGAA
CAAGATCCTCATCTTCGGCCTGTTCGAGGAAACCGCTCTGGCTGCTTTCCTGTCTTACTGCCCCGGCATG
GATGTGGCTCTGCGTATGTACCCTCTGAAGCCCACCTGGTGGTTCTGCGCTTTCCCCTACTCTCTGCTGA
TTTTCGTGTACGACGAAGTCCGCAAGCTCATCATCCGTCGCAACCCTGGTGGCTGGGTCGAGAAAGAGAC
TTACTACTAAAAGCTTGTCGAGAAGTACTAGAGGATCATAATCAGCCATACCACATTTGTAGAGGTTTTA
CTTGCTTTAAAAAACCTCCCACACCTCCCCCTGAACCTGAAACATAAAATGAATGCAATTGTTGTTGTTA
ACTTGTTTATTGCAGCTTATAATGGTTACAAATAAAGCAATAGCATCACAAATTTCACAAATAAAGCATT
TTTTTCACTGCATTCTAGTTGTGGTTTGTCCAAACTCATCAATGTATCTTATCATGTCTGGATCTGATCA
CTGCTTGAGCCTAGGAGATCCGAACCAGATAAGTGAAATCTAGTTCCAAACTATTTTGTCATTTTTAATT
TTCGTATTAGCTTACGACGCTACACCCAGTTCCCATCTATTTTGTCACTCTTCCCTAAATAATCCTTAAA
AACTCCATTTCCACCCCTCCCAGTTCCCAACTATTTTGTCCGCCCACAGCGGGGCATTTTTCTTCCTGTT
ATGTTTTTAATCAAACATCCTGCCAACTCCATGTGACAAACCGTCATCTTCGGCTACTTT
Features (pLannotate 1.2.2; 18 found; start..end, strand, type, name):
     81..97      +  CDS            lacZα (fragment): LacZα fragment of β-galactosidase; lacZ fragment
    102..556     +  rep_origin     f1 ori (sequence partly withheld): f1 bacteriophage origin of replication; arrow indicates direction of (+) strand synthesis
    582..686     +  promoter       AmpR promoter: bla
    687..1547    +  CDS            AmpR: β-lactamase; bla; confers resistance to ampicillin, carbenicillin, and related antibiotics
   1718..2306    +  rep_origin     ori: high-copy-number ColE1/pMB1/pBR322/pUC origin of replication
   2492..2543    -  misc_feature   bom (fragment): basis of mobility region from pBR322
   2611..2835    -  mobile_element Tn7R: mini-Tn7 element (right end of the Tn7 transposon) Tn7
   2902..3435    -  CDS            GmR: gentamycin acetyltransferase; aacC1; confers resistance to gentamycin
   3624..3652    -  promoter       Pc promoter: intI1 (promoter lies within the coding sequence); class 1 integron promoter
   3630..3989    -  CDS            YPR2_ECOLX (fragment): Protein predicted: Swiss-Prot protein existence level 4. From Escherichia coli.
   4160..4208    -  polyA_signal   HSV TK poly(A) signal: herpes simplex virus thymidine kinase polyadenylation signal (Cole and Stacy, 1985)
   4282..5196    -  CDS            ATP1B1: AT1B1_CHICK - Experimental evidence at protein level: Swiss-Prot protein existence level 1. This is the non-catalytic component of the active enzyme, which catalyzes the hydrolysis of ATP coupled with the exchange of Na(+) and K(+) ions across the plasma membrane. The beta subunit regulates, through assembly of alpha/beta heterodimers, the number of sodium pumps transported to the plasma membrane. From Gallus gallus (Chicken).
   5216..5325    -  promoter       p10 promoter: baculovirus promoter for expression in insect cells
   5349..5440    +  promoter       polyhedrin promoter: polh from Autographa californica; promoter for the baculovirus polyhedrin gene
   5483..8557    +  CDS            ATP1A1: AT1A1_RABIT - Experimental evidence at protein level: Swiss-Prot protein existence level 1. This is the catalytic component of the active enzyme, which catalyzes the hydrolysis of ATP coupled with the exchange of sodium and potassium ions across the plasma membrane. This action creates the electrochemical gradient of sodium and potassium ions, providing the energy for active transport of various nutrients (By similarity). May contribute to blood-heart barrier properties of endocardial endothelium and may control cardiac performance via endothelial Na(+)/H(+) exchange (PubMed:11738066). From Or
   8584..8667    +  CDS            large T antigen (fragment): large T antigen from SV40 (simian virus 40)
   8690..8824    +  polyA_signal   SV40 poly(A) signal: SV40 polyadenylation signal
   8853..9018    -  mobile_element Tn7L: mini-Tn7 element (left end of the Tn7 transposon) Tn7
