[The description below was written by a language model from this plasmid's Addgene catalogue record and pLannotate feature annotations shown in this document.]
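Description:
AncBird is a baculovirus donor plasmid built on the pFastBac Dual backbone (about 9.1 kb in total) for co-expressing the two subunits of Na,K-ATPase in insect cells. It is propagated in E. coli through a high-copy ColE1/pUC-type origin and selected with ampicillin via the β-lactamase gene; an f1 origin is also present. The expression region lies between the Tn7R and Tn7L ends of a mini-Tn7 element, together with a gentamicin acetyltransferase marker driven by the integron Pc promoter. In the standard use of this backbone, the mini-Tn7 arrangement allows site-specific transposition of the whole cassette into a baculovirus shuttle genome (bacmid) in E. coli, from which recombinant virus is produced.

The payload consists of two divergently oriented expression units. The polyhedrin (PH) promoter drives ATP1A1, the catalytic alpha subunit (roughly 3.1 kb), terminated by the SV40 polyadenylation signal. On the opposite strand the p10 promoter drives ATP1B1, the non-catalytic beta subunit that assembles with alpha and regulates delivery of pumps to the plasma membrane, terminated by the HSV TK polyadenylation signal. The record lists the species of both inserts as "Ancestral Aves", and part of the plasmid derives from commercial gene synthesis, which suggests inferred ancestral bird sequences rather than genes cloned from a living species. The chicken and rabbit names in the automated annotation are simply the closest database matches. No epitope tags or reporters are annotated. Because both very late baculoviral promoters sit in one virus, alpha/beta heterodimers form in the same infected cell. The associated publication concerns toxin resistance in an avian predator, but the record does not describe specific assays.
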