Addgene plasmid #196450: AncBird
Purpose: Expresses Na,K-ATPase (ATP1A1 and ATP1B1 in pFastBac Dual vector) in insect cells
Depositing lab: Susanne Dobler. Depositing organization: Universitaet Hamburg. Publication: Historical Contingency Shapes Toxin Resistance in a Specialist Avian Predator. Mohammadi S, Pradhan S, Hoffmann FG, Herrera-Álvarez S, Deng Y, Eacock A, Dobler S, Storz JF, Rowland HM. bioRxiv 2025.07.04.662692 10.1101/2025.07.04.662692.
Backbone
  Vector backbone: pFastBac Dual
  Backbone manufacturer: Thermo Fisher (Invitrogen)
  Backbone size w/o insert (bp): 5235
  Total vector size (bp): 9101
  Vector type: Insect Expression
Growth in bacteria
  Bacterial resistance: Ampicillin, 100 μg/mL
  Growth temperature: 37°C
  Growth strain: DH5alpha
  Copy number: Unknown
Gene/Insert 1
  Gene/Insert name: ATP1A1
  Species: Ancestral Aves
  Insert size (bp): 3090
  Promoter: PH
  Cloning method: Restriction Enzyme; 5′ cloning site unknown (unknown if destroyed); 3′ cloning site unknown (unknown if destroyed)
  Sequencing primers: 5′ ATTCCGGATTATTCATACCGTCCCACCATCG; 3′ GTGGTATGGCTGATTATGATCCTCTAGTACTTCTC
Gene/Insert 2
  Gene/Insert name: ATP1B1
  Species: Ancestral Aves
  Insert size (bp): 928
  Promoter: p10
  Cloning method: Restriction Enzyme; 5′ cloning site unknown (unknown if destroyed); 3′ cloning site unknown (unknown if destroyed)
  Sequencing primers: 5′ CGGGTTCCTTCCGGTATTGTCTCCTTC; 3′ ACGGACCTTTAATTCAACCCAACACAATATA
Resource information
  A portion of this plasmid was derived from a plasmid made by: GeneArt Gene Synthesis (Thermo Fisher Scientific)
Terms and licenses: Academic/Nonprofit Terms; Industry Terms: Not Available to Industry
How to cite: AncBird was a gift from Susanne Dobler (Addgene plasmid # 196450 ; http://n2t.net/addgene:196450 ; RRID:Addgene_196450)
